Addgene plasmid #73529: pX330-sgRNA_Ago2_1
Purpose: Expresses a human codon-optimized SpCas9 and sgRNA targeting Ago2
Depositing lab: Constance Ciaudo. Publication: Argonaute 2 Is Required for Extra-embryonic Endoderm Differentiation of Mouse Embryonic Stem Cells. Ngondo RP, Cirera-Salinas D, Yu J, Wischnewski H, Bodak M, Vandormael-Pournin S, Geiselmann A, Wettstein R, Luitz J, Cohen-Tannoudji M, Ciaudo C. Stem Cell Reports. 2018 Jan 24. pii: S2213-6711(17)30571-4. doi: 10.1016/j.stemcr.2017.12.023. PubMed 29396181.
Backbone
  Vector backbone: X330-U6-Chimeric_BB-CBh-hSpCas9
  Backbone manufacturer: Feng Zhang (Addgene plasmid # 42230)
  Backbone size w/o insert (bp): 8506
  Vector type: Mammalian Expression, CRISPR
Growth in bacteria
  Bacterial resistance: Ampicillin, 100 μg/mL
  Growth temperature: 37°C
  Growth strain: DH5alpha
  Copy number: High Copy
Gene/Insert
  Gene/Insert name: AGO2
  gRNA/shRNA sequence: TACCCTGCCCCCGTAGAGGA
  Species: M. musculus (mouse)
  Insert size (bp): 20
  Promoter: hU6
  Cloning method: Restriction Enzyme; 5′ cloning site BbsI (destroyed during cloning); 3′ cloning site BbsI (destroyed during cloning)
  Sequencing primers: 5′ agggatggttggttggtggg; 3′ CCAATCCTCCCCCTTGCTGT
Terms and licenses: Academic/Nonprofit Terms; Industry Terms: Not Available to Industry
How to cite: pX330-sgRNA_Ago2_1 was a gift from Constance Ciaudo (Addgene plasmid # 73529 ; http://n2t.net/addgene:73529 ; RRID:Addgene_73529)
