[The description below was written by a language model from this plasmid's Addgene catalogue record and the feature table of its GenBank file.]
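Description:
pX330-sgRNA_Ago2_1 is a mammalian CRISPR expression plasmid built on the pX330-U6-Chimeric_BB-CBh-hSpCas9 backbone (about 8.5 kb without insert). It is an all-in-one design that delivers both components of the Cas9 system from a single plasmid: a human codon-optimized Streptococcus pyogenes Cas9 and a chimeric single guide RNA. As the backbone name indicates, Cas9 is driven by the CBh hybrid promoter, while the guide is transcribed from the human U6 RNA polymerase III promoter. The plasmid is propagated in E. coli at high copy number under ampicillin selection. The record lists no mammalian selection marker or reporter.

The insert is a 20-nucleotide spacer directed against mouse Ago2 (Argonaute 2). It was cloned into the paired BbsI sites of the backbone, which are destroyed in the process, placing the spacer directly upstream of the sgRNA scaffold so that a complete guide is produced. Once transfected into mouse cells, the Cas9–sgRNA complex is expected to cut the Ago2 locus, allowing gene disruption through error-prone repair. The "_1" suffix suggests it is one of a set of Ago2 guides, though the record does not describe the others. The associated publication concerns the requirement for Ago2 in extra-embryonic endoderm differentiation of mouse embryonic stem cells, consistent with use in generating Ago2 mutant stem cell lines.

The available sequence record covers only an 841 bp portion of the plasmid. Its sole annotation is a bipartite nucleoplasmin nuclear localization signal in reverse orientation, a motif that targets a protein to the nucleus. The remaining elements are therefore inferred from the catalogue fields rather than from the feature table.
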