LOCUS       Exported 841 bp ds-DNA linear SYN 12-JUN-2021
DEFINITION  Expresses a human codon-optimized SpCas9 and sgRNA targeting Ago2.
ACCESSION   .
VERSION     .
KEYWORDS    pX330-sgRNA_Ago2_1
SOURCE      synthetic DNA construct
  ORGANISM  synthetic DNA construct
REFERENCE   1 (bases 1 to 841)
  AUTHORS   Ngondo RP, Cirera-Salinas D, Yu J, Wischnewski H, Bodak M,
            Vandormael-Pournin S, Geiselmann A, Wettstein R, Luitz J,
            Cohen-Tannoudji M, Ciaudo C
  TITLE     Argonaute 2 Is Required for Extra-embryonic Endoderm Differentiation
            of Mouse Embryonic Stem Cells.
  JOURNAL   Stem Cell Reports. 2018 Jan 24. pii: S2213-6711(17)30571-4. doi:
            10.1016/j.stemcr.2017.12.023.
  PUBMED    29396181
REFERENCE   2 (bases 1 to 841)
  AUTHORS   .
  TITLE     Direct Submission
  JOURNAL   Exported Jun 12, 2021 from SnapGene Server 1.1.58
            http://www.snapgene.com
FEATURES             Location/Qualifiers
     source          1..841
                     /organism="synthetic DNA construct"
                     /mol_type="other DNA"
     CDS             complement(3..50)
                     /codon_start=1
                     /product="bipartite nuclear localization signal from
                     nucleoplasmin"
                     /label=nucleoplasmin NLS
                     /translation="KRPAATKKAGQAKKKK"
ORIGIN
        1 tactttttct tttttgcctg gccggccttt ttcgtggccg ccggcctttt gtcgcctccc
       61 agctgagaca ggtcgatccg tgtctcgtac aggccggtga tgctctggtg gatcagggtg
      121 gcgtccagca cctctttggt gctggtgtac ctcttccggt cgatggtggt gtcaaagtac
      181 ttgaaggcgg caggggctcc cagattggtc agggtaaaca ggtggatgat attctcggcc
      241 tgctctctga tgggcttatc ccggtgcttg ttgtaggcgg acagcacttt gtccagatta
      301 gcgtcggcca ggatcactct cttggagaac tcgctgatct gctcgatgat ctcgtccagg
      361 tagtgcttgt gctgttccac aaacagctgt ttctgctcat tatcctcggg ggagcccttc
      421 agcttctcat agtggctggc caggtacagg aagttcacat atttggaggg cagggccagt
      481 tcgtttccct tctgcagttc gccggcagag gccagcattc tcttccggcc gttttccagc
      541 tcgaacaggg agtacttagg cagcttgatg atcaggtcct ttttcacttc tttgtagccc
      601 ttggcttcca gaaagtcgat gggattcttc tcgaagctgc ttctttccat gatggtgatc
      661 cccagcagct ctttcacact cttcagtttc ttggacttgc ccttttccac tttggccacc
      721 accagcacag aataggccac ggtggggctg tcgaagccgc cgtacttctt agggtcccag
      781 tccttctttc tggcgatcag cttatcgctg ttcctcttgg gcaggataga ctctttgctg
      841 a
//
