>Addgene plasmid #73529 | pX330-sgRNA_Ago2_1 | addgene partial sequence | sequence record 139765 | hU6-F 5'-GAGGGCCTATTTCCCATGATT-3'
ATTGGAATTAATTTGACTGTAAACACAAAGATATTAGTACAAAATACGTGACGTAGAAAGTAATAATTTC
TTGGGTAGTTTGCAGTTTTAAAATTATGTTTTAAAATGGACTATCATATGCTTACCGTAACTTGAAAGTA
TTTCGATTTCTTGGCTTTATATATCTTGTGGAAAGGACGAAACACCGTACCCTGCCCCCGTAGAGGAGTT
TTAGAGCTAGAAATAGCAAGTTAAAATAAGGCTAGTCCGTTATCAACTTGAAAAAGTGGCACCGAGTCGG
TGCTTTTTTGTTTTAGAGCTAGAAATAGCAAGTTAAAATAAGGCTAGTCCGTTTTTAGCGCGTGCGCCAA
TTCTGCAGACAAATGGCTCTAGAGGTACCCGTTACATAACTTACGGTAAATGGCCCGCCTGGCTGACCGC
CCAACGACCCCCGCCCATTGACGTCAATAGTAACGCCAATAGGGACTTTCCATTGACGTCAATGGGTGGA
GTATTTACGGTAAACTGCCCACTTGGCAGTACATCAAGTGTATCATATGCCAAGTACGCCCCCTATTGAC
GTCAATGACGGTAAATGGCCCGCCTGGCATTGTGCCCAGTACATGACCTTATGGGACTTTCCTACTTGGC
AGTACATCTACGTATTAGTCATCGCTATTACCATGGTCGAGGTGAGCCCCACGTTCTGCTTCACTCTCCC
CATCTCCCCCCCCTCCCCACCC
